Addgene plasmid #167756: MAC_N_ETV7
Purpose: Expresses ETV7 in mammalian cells
Depositing lab: Markku Varjosalo. Depositing organization: University of Helsinki. Publication: Human transcription factor protein interaction networks. Goos H, Kinnunen M, Salokas K, Tan Z, Liu X, Yadav L, Zhang Q, Wei GH, Varjosalo M. Nat Commun. 2022 Feb 9;13(1):766. doi: 10.1038/s41467-022-28341-5. PubMed 35140242.
Backbone
  Vector backbone: MAC-tag-N (#108078)
  Vector type: Mammalian Expression
  Selectable markers: Hygromycin
Growth in bacteria
  Bacterial resistance: Ampicillin, 100 μg/mL
  Growth temperature: 37°C
  Growth strain: DH5alpha
  Copy number: High Copy
Gene/Insert
  Gene/Insert name: ETV7 (alt names: Uniprot Q9Y603; ENSG00000010030)
  Species: H. sapiens (human)
  Mutation: no mutations
  Entrez Gene: ETV7 (a.k.a. TEL-2, TEL2, TELB)
  Tag / fusion protein: MAC (N terminal on backbone)
  Cloning method: Gateway Cloning
Terms and licenses: Academic/Nonprofit Terms; Industry Terms: Not Available to Industry
How to cite: MAC_N_ETV7 was a gift from Markku Varjosalo (Addgene plasmid # 167756 ; http://n2t.net/addgene:167756 ; RRID:Addgene_167756)
