[The description below was written by a language model from this plasmid's Addgene catalogue record and pLannotate feature annotations shown in this document.]
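Description:
MAC_N_ETV7 is a mammalian expression plasmid (7,344 nt in the sequenced record) built on the MAC-tag-N backbone, into which the unmutated human ETV7 coding sequence (also known as TEL2/TELB, an ETS-family transcriptional repressor) was introduced by Gateway cloning. It is propagated in E. coli through a high-copy ColE1/pUC-type origin with ampicillin resistance from the bla gene. A partial f1 origin and remnants of lac regulatory sequence are also annotated in the backbone.

Expression is driven by the CMV enhancer and immediate-early promoter, followed directly by short tet operator matches, an arrangement that would allow tetracycline-regulated expression in cells supplying the Tet repressor. The open reading frame starts with the N-terminal MAC tag, annotated here as an E. coli birA-derived biotin ligase followed by an HA epitope and two Strep-Tag II copies. It continues across the attB1 site into ETV7, which is followed by attB2 and the bGH polyadenylation signal. The ligase module supports proximity-dependent biotinylation of neighbouring proteins, while the Strep tags permit affinity purification and HA allows detection, so both approaches can use a single construct.

Downstream, an FRT site sits immediately in front of a hygromycin resistance gene that has an SV40 poly(A) signal but no complete promoter of its own. This layout is typical of FLP-mediated integration into a genomic FRT landing site, which activates the marker and yields hygromycin-selectable stable lines. The record states only that the plasmid expresses ETV7 in mammalian cells, and the associated study mapped protein interaction networks of human transcription factors.
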