Features (pLannotate 1.2.2; 27 found; start..end, strand, type, name):
      1..380     +  enhancer       CMV enhancer: human cytomegalovirus immediate early enhancer
    381..584     +  promoter       CMV promoter: human cytomegalovirus (CMV) immediate early promoter
    586..605     +  promoter       PLtetO-1 promoter (fragment): modified phage lambda PL promoter with tet operator sites (Lutz and Bujard, 1997)
    607..626     +  promoter       PLtetO-1 promoter (fragment): modified phage lambda PL promoter with tet operator sites (Lutz and Bujard, 1997)
    634..667     +  promoter       TRE3GV promoter (fragment): 3rd-generation Tet-responsive promoter that can be activated by binding of Tet-On® 3G, optimized for retroviral and lentiviral vectors
    827..1789    +  CDS            birA: BIRA_ECOLI - Also known as bioR, dhbB. Experimental evidence at protein level: Swiss-Prot protein existence level 1. Acts both as a biotin--[acetyl-CoA-carboxylase] ligase and a biotin-operon repressor. In the presence of ATP, BirA activates biotin to form the BirA-biotinyl-5'-adenylate (BirA-bio-5'-AMP or holoBirA) complex. HoloBirA can either transfer the biotinyl moiety to the biotin carboxyl carrier protein (BCCP) subunit of acetyl-CoA carboxylase, or bind to the biotin operator site and inhibit transcription of the operon. From Escherichia coli (strain K12).
   1790..1815    +  CDS            3xHA (fragment): three tandem HA epitope tags
   1847..1866    +  CDS            Strep-Tag II (fragment): peptide that binds Strep-Tactin®, an engineered form of streptavidin
   1907..1929    +  CDS            Strep-Tag II (fragment): peptide that binds Strep-Tactin®, an engineered form of streptavidin
   1943..1967    +  protein_bind   attB1: mutant version of attB; recombination site for the Gateway® BP reaction BP Clonase™
   1973..2995    +  CDS            ETV7: ETV7_HUMAN - Also known as TEL2, TELB, TREF. Experimental evidence at protein level: Swiss-Prot protein existence level 1. Transcriptional repressor; binds to the DNA sequence 5'- CCGGAAGT-3'. Isoform A does not seem to have a repressor activity. Isoform C does not seem to have a repressor activity. From Homo sapiens (Human).
   3000..3024    -  protein_bind   attB2: mutant version of attB; recombination site for the Gateway® BP reaction BP Clonase™
   3068..3292    +  polyA_signal   bGH poly(A) signal: bovine growth hormone polyadenylation signal
   3296..3317    +  promoter       SV40 promoter (fragment): SV40 enhancer and early promoter
   3338..3571    +  rep_origin     f1 ori (fragment) (sequence partly withheld): f1 bacteriophage origin of replication; arrow indicates direction of (+) strand synthesis
   3576..3623    +  protein_bind   FRT: FLP-mediated recombination occurs in the 8-bp core sequence TCTAGAAA (Turan and Bode, 2011). FLP recombinase from the Saccharomyces cerevisiae 2μ plasmid
   3631..4653    +  CDS            HygR: aminoglycoside phosphotransferase from E. coli; aph(4)-Ia; confers resistance to hygromycin
   4663..4788    +  CDS            ble (fragment): BLE_KLEPN - Experimental evidence at protein level: Swiss-Prot protein existence level 1. Binding protein with a strong affinity to the bleomycin family of antibiotics. Binds to CL990; an antimitotic-antibiotic compound. From Klebsiella pneumoniae.
   4783..4904    +  polyA_signal   SV40 poly(A) signal: SV40 polyadenylation signal
   4977..4993    -  protein_bind   lac operator: The lac repressor binds to the lac operator to inhibit transcription in E. coli. This inhibition can be relieved by adding lactose or isopropyl-β-D-thiogalactopyranoside (IPTG). lac repressor encoded by lacI
   5001..5031    -  promoter       lac promoter: promoter for the E. coli lac operon
   5046..5067    -  protein_bind   CAP binding site: CAP binding activates transcription in the presence of cAMP. E. coli catabolite activator protein
   5080..5172    -  CDS            lacI (fragment): lac repressor; lacI; The lac repressor binds to the lac operator to inhibit transcription in E. coli. This inhibition can be relieved by adding lactose or isopropyl-β-D-thiogalactopyranoside (IPTG).
   5355..5943    -  rep_origin     ori: high-copy-number ColE1/pMB1/pBR322/pUC origin of replication
   6114..6974    -  CDS            AmpR: β-lactamase; bla; confers resistance to ampicillin, carbenicillin, and related antibiotics
   6975..7079    -  promoter       AmpR promoter: bla
   7138..7190    -  misc_feature   bom (fragment): basis of mobility region from pBR322
>Addgene plasmid #167756 | MAC_N_ETV7 | addgene full sequence | sequence record 335435 | Addgene NGS Result
GACATTGATTATTGACTAGTTATTAATAGTAATCAATTACGGGGTCATTAGTTCATAGCCCATATATGGA
GTTCCGCGTTACATAACTTACGGTAAATGGCCCGCCTGGCTGACCGCCCAACGACCCCCGCCCATTGACG
TCAATAATGACGTATGTTCCCATAGTAACGCCAATAGGGACTTTCCATTGACGTCAATGGGTGGAGTATT
TACGGTAAACTGCCCACTTGGCAGTACATCAAGTGTATCATATGCCAAGTACGCCCCCTATTGACGTCAA
TGACGGTAAATGGCCCGCCTGGCATTATGCCCAGTACATGACCTTATGGGACTTTCCTACTTGGCAGTAC
ATCTACGTATTAGTCATCGCTATTACCATGGTGATGCGGTTTTGGCAGTACATCAATGGGCGTGGATAGC
GGTTTGACTCACGGGGATTTCCAAGTCTCCACCCCATTGACGTCAATGGGAGTTTGTTTTGGCACCAAAA
TCAACGGGACTTTCCAAAATGTCGTAACAACTCCGCCCCATTGACGCAAATGGGCGGTAGGCGTGTACGG
TGGGAGGTCTATATAAGCAGAGCTCTCCCTATCAGTGATAGAGATCTCCCTATCAGTGATAGAGATCGTC
GACGAGCTCGTTTAGTGAACCGTCAGATCGCCTGGAGACGCCATCCACGCTGTTTTGACCTCCATAGAAG
ACACCGGGACCGATCCAGCCTCCGGACTCTAGCGTTTAAACTTAAGCTTGGTACCGAGCTCGGATCCACT
AGTCCAGTGTGGTGGAATTCTGCAGATATCCAGCACAGTGGCGGCCGCTCGAGACCATGAAGGACAACAC
CGTGCCCCTGAAGCTGATCGCCCTGCTGGCCAACGGCGAGTTCCACTCTGGCGAGCAGCTGGGCGAGACA
CTGGGCATGAGCAGAGCCGCCATCAACAAGCACATCCAGACCCTGCGGGACTGGGGCGTGGACGTGTTCA
CAGTGCCCGGCAAGGGCTACAGCCTGCCCGAGCCCATCCAGCTGCTGAACGCCAAGCAGATCCTGGGCCA
GCTGGATGGCGGATCTGTGGCCGTGCTGCCCGTGATCGACAGCACCAACCAGTATCTGCTCGACCGGATC
GGCGAGCTGAAGTCCGGCGACGCCTGTATCGCCGAGTACCAGCAGGCCGGCAGAGGCGGCAGGGGCAGAA
AGTGGTTCAGCCCCTTCGGCGCCAACCTGTACCTGAGCATGTTCTGGAGACTGGAACAGGGCCCAGCCGC
CGCTATTGGCCTGAGCCTGGTCATCGGCATCGTGATGGCCGAGGTGCTGCGGAAGCTGGGCGCCGACAAA
GTGCGCGTGAAGTGGCCCAACGACCTGTATCTGCAGGACCGGAAGCTGGCCGGCATCCTGGTGGAACTGA
CCGGCAAAACAGGCGACGCCGCCCAGATCGTGATCGGCGCTGGCATCAACATGGCCATGCGGCGGGTGGA
AGAGAGCGTGGTCAACCAGGGCTGGATCACCCTGCAGGAAGCCGGCATCAACCTGGACCGGAACACCCTG
GCCGCCATGCTGATCAGAGAGCTGAGAGCCGCCCTGGAACTGTTCGAGCAGGAAGGCCTGGCCCCCTACC
TGAGCAGATGGGAGAAGCTGGACAACTTCATCAACCGGCCCGTGAAACTGATCATCGGCGACAAAGAGAT
CTTCGGCATCAGCCGGGGCATCGACAAGCAGGGGGCCCTGCTCCTGGAACAGGACGGCATCATCAAGCCC
TGGATGGGCGGCGAGATCAGCCTGCGGAGCGCCGAGAAGTACCCATACGATGTTCCTGACTATGCCGGTA
CCGAGCTCGGATCCACCATGGCTAGCTGGAGCCACCCGCAGTTCGAGAAAGGTGGAGGTTCCGGAGGTGG
ATCGGGAGGTGGATCGTGGAGCCACCCGCAGTTCGAAAAAGCGGCCGATATCACAAGTTTGTACAAAAAA
GCAGGCTCCACCATGCAGGAGGGAGAATTGGCTATTTCTCCTATAAGCCCTGTGGCAGCCATGCCTCCCC
TAGGCACCCACGTGCAAGCCAGATGTGAAGCTCAAATTAACCTGCTGGGTGAAGGGGGGATCTGCAAGCT
GCCAGGAAGACTCCGCATCCAGCCCGCACTGTGGAGCAGGGAGGACGTGCTGCACTGGCTGCGCTGGGCA
GAGCAGGAGTACTCTCTGCCATGCACCGCGGAGCACGGGTTCGAGATGAACGGACGCGCCCTCTGCATCC
TCACCAAGGACGACTTCCGGCACCGTGCGCCCAGCTCAGGTGACGTCCTGTATGAGCTGCTCCAGTACAT
CAAGACCCAGCGGCGAGCCCTGGTGTGTGGACCCTTTTTTGGAGGGATCTTCAGGCTGAAGACGCCCACC
CAGCACTCTCCAGTCCCCCCGGAAGAGGTGACTGGCCCCTCTCAGATGGACACCCGAAGGGGCCACCTGC
TGCAGCCACCAGACCCAGGGCTTACCAGCAACTTCGGCCACCTGGATGACCCTGGCCTGGCAAGGTGGAC
CCCTGGCAAGGAGGAGTCCCTCAACTTATGTCACTGTGCAGAGCTCGGCTGCAGGACCCAGGGGGTCTGT
TCCTTCCCCGCGATGCCGCAGGCCCCCATTGACGGCAGGATCGCTGACTGCCGCCTGCTGTGGGATTACG
TGTATCAGCTGCTCCTTGATACCCGATATGAGCCCTACATCAAGTGGGAAGACAAGGACGCCAAGATCTT
CCGAGTTGTGGATCCAAATGGGCTCGCCAGACTCTGGGGAAATCACAAGAACCGGGTGAACATGACCTAC
GAGAAGATGTCTCGTGCCCTGCGCCACTATTATAAGCTTAATATCATTAAGAAGGAACCGGGGCAGAAAC
TCCTGTTCAGATTTCTAAAGACTCCGGGAAAGATGGTCCAGGACAAGCACAGCCACCTGGAGCCGCTGGA
GAGCCAGGAGCAGGACAGAATAGAGTTCAAGGACAAGAGGCCAGAAATCTCTCCGTTGGACCCAGCTTTC
TTGTACAAAGTGGTGACGTAAGCTAGGGGCCCGTTTAAACCCGCTGATCAGCCTCGACTGTGCCTTCTAG
TTGCCAGCCATCTGTTGTTTGCCCCTCCCCCGTGCCTTCCTTGACCCTGGAAGGTGCCACTCCCACTGTC
CTTTCCTAATAAAATGAGGAAATTGCATCGCATTGTCTGAGTAGGTGTCATTCTATTCTGGGGGGTGGGG
TGGGGCAGGACAGCAAGGGGGAGGATTGGGAAGACAATAGCAGGCATGCTGGGGATGCGGTGGGCTCTAT
GGCTTCTGAGGCGGAAAGAACCAGCTGGGGCTCTAGGGGGTATCCCC
[124 nt withheld, positions 3338-3461]
C
[91 nt withheld, positions 3463-3553]
AGGGTGATGGTTCACGTACCTAGAAGTTCCTATTCCGAAGTTCCTATTCTCTAGAAAGTATAGGAACTTC
CTTGGCCAAAAAGCCTGAACTCACCGCGACGTCTGTCGAGAAGTTTCTGATCGAAAAGTTCGACAGCGTC
TCCGACCTGATGCAGCTCTCGGAGGGCGAAGAATCTCGTGCTTTCAGCTTCGATGTAGGAGGGCGTGGAT
ATGTCCTGCGGGTAAATAGCTGCGCCGATGGTTTCTACAAAGATCGTTATGTTTATCGGCACTTTGCATC
GGCCGCGCTCCCGATTCCGGAAGTGCTTGACATTGGGGAATTCAGCGAGAGCCTGACCTATTGCATCTCC
CGCCGTGCACAGGGTGTCACGTTGCAAGACCTGCCTGAAACCGAACTGCCCGCTGTTCTGCAGCCGGTCG
CGGAGGCCATGGATGCGATCGCTGCGGCCGATCTTAGCCAGACGAGCGGGTTCGGCCCATTCGGACCGCA
AGGAATCGGTCAATACACTACATGGCGTGATTTCATATGCGCGATTGCTGATCCCCATGTGTATCACTGG
CAAACTGTGATGGACGACACCGTCAGTGCGTCCGTCGCGCAGGCTCTCGATGAGCTGATGCTTTGGGCCG
AGGACTGCCCCGAAGTCCGGCACCTCGTGCACGCGGATTTCGGCTCCAACAATGTCCTGACGGACAATGG
CCGCATAACAGCGGTCATTGACTGGAGCGAGGCGATGTTCGGGGATTCCCAATACGAGGTCGCCAACATC
TTCTTCTGGAGGCCGTGGTTGGCTTGTATGGAGCAGCAGACGCGCTACTTCGAGCGGAGGCATCCGGAGC
TTGCAGGATCGCCGCGGCTCCGGGCGTATATGCTCCGCATTGGTCTTGACCAACTCTATCAGAGCTTGGT
TGACGGCAATTTCGATGATGCAGCTTGGGCGCAGGGTCGATGCGACGCAATCGTCCGATCCGGAGCCGGG
ACTGTCGGGCGTACACAAATCGCCCGCAGAAGCGCGGCCGTCTGGACCGATGGCTGTGTAGAAGTACTCG
CCGATAGTGGAAACCGACGCCCCAGCACTCGTCCGAGGGCAAAGGAATAGCACGTACTACGAGATTTCGA
TTCCACCGCCGCCTTCTATGAAAGGTTGGGCTTCGGAATCGTTTTCCGGGACGCCGGCTGGATGATCCTC
CAGCGCGGGGATCTCATGCTGGAGTTCTTCGCCCACCCCAACTTGTTTATTGCAGCTTATAATGGTTACA
AATAAAGCAATAGCATCACAAATTTCACAAATAAAGCATTTTTTTCACTGCATTCTAGTTGTGGTTTGTC
CAAACTCATCAATGTATCTTATCATGTCTGTATACCGTCGACCTCTAGCTAGAGCTTGGCGTAATCATGG
TCATAGCTGTTTCCTGTGTGAAATTGTTATCCGCTCACAATTCCACACAACATACGAGCCGGAAGCATAA
AGTGTAAAGCCTGGGGTGCCTAATGAGTGAGCTAACTCACATTAATTGCGTTGCGCTCACTGCCCGCTTT
CCAGTCGGGAAACCTGTCGTGCCAGCTGCATTAATGAATCGGCCAACGCGCGGGGAGAGGCGGTTTGCGT
ATTGGGCGCTCTTCCGCTTCCTCGCTCACTGACTCGCTGCGCTCGGTCGTTCGGCTGCGGCGAGCGGTAT
CAGCTCACTCAAAGGCGGTAATACGGTTATCCACAGAATCAGGGGATAACGCAGGAAAGAACATGTGAGC
AAAAGGCCAGCAAAAGGCCAGGAACCGTAAAAAGGCCGCGTTGCTGGCGTTTTTCCATAGGCTCCGCCCC
CCTGACGAGCATCACAAAAATCGACGCTCAAGTCAGAGGTGGCGAAACCCGACAGGACTATAAAGATACC
AGGCGTTTCCCCCTGGAAGCTCCCTCGTGCGCTCTCCTGTTCCGACCCTGCCGCTTACCGGATACCTGTC
CGCCTTTCTCCCTTCGGGAAGCGTGGCGCTTTCTCATAGCTCACGCTGTAGGTATCTCAGTTCGGTGTAG
GTCGTTCGCTCCAAGCTGGGCTGTGTGCACGAACCCCCCGTTCAGCCCGACCGCTGCGCCTTATCCGGTA
ACTATCGTCTTGAGTCCAACCCGGTAAGACACGACTTATCGCCACTGGCAGCAGCCACTGGTAACAGGAT
TAGCAGAGCGAGGTATGTAGGCGGTGCTACAGAGTTCTTGAAGTGGTGGCCTAACTACGGCTACACTAGA
AGAACAGTATTTGGTATCTGCGCTCTGCTGAAGCCAGTTACCTTCGGAAAAAGAGTTGGTAGCTCTTGAT
CCGGCAAACAAACCACCGCTGGTAGCGGTGGTTTTTTTGTTTGCAAGCAGCAGATTACGCGCAGAAAAAA
AGGATCTCAAGAAGATCCTTTGATCTTTTCTACGGGGTCTGACGCTCAGTGGAACGAAAACTCACGTTAA
GGGATTTTGGTCATGAGATTATCAAAAAGGATCTTCACCTAGATCCTTTTAAATTAAAAATGAAGTTTTA
AATCAATCTAAAGTATATATGAGTAAACTTGGTCTGACAGTTACCAATGCTTAATCAGTGAGGCACCTAT
CTCAGCGATCTGTCTATTTCGTTCATCCATAGTTGCCTGACTCCCCGTCGTGTAGATAACTACGATACGG
GAGGGCTTACCATCTGGCCCCAGTGCTGCAATGATACCGCGAGACCCACGCTCACCGGCTCCAGATTTAT
CAGCAATAAACCAGCCAGCCGGAAGGGCCGAGCGCAGAAGTGGTCCTGCAACTTTATCCGCCTCCATCCA
GTCTATTAATTGTTGCCGGGAAGCTAGAGTAAGTAGTTCGCCAGTTAATAGTTTGCGCAACGTTGTTGCC
ATTGCTACAGGCATCGTGGTGTCACGCTCGTCGTTTGGTATGGCTTCATTCAGCTCCGGTTCCCAACGAT
CAAGGCGAGTTACATGATCCCCCATGTTGTGCAAAAAAGCGGTTAGCTCCTTCGGTCCTCCGATCGTTGT
CAGAAGTAAGTTGGCCGCAGTGTTATCACTCATGGTTATGGCAGCACTGCATAATTCTCTTACTGTCATG
CCATCCGTAAGATGCTTTTCTGTGACTGGTGAGTACTCAACCAAGTCATTCTGAGAATAGTGTATGCGGC
GACCGAGTTGCTCTTGCCCGGCGTCAATACGGGATAATACCGCGCCACATAGCAGAACTTTAAAAGTGCT
CATCATTGGAAAACGTTCTTCGGGGCGAAAACTCTCAAGGATCTTACCGCTGTTGAGATCCAGTTCGATG
TAACCCACTCGTGCACCCAACTGATCTTCAGCATCTTTTACTTTCACCAGCGTTTCTGGGTGAGCAAAAA
CAGGAAGGCAAAATGCCGCAAAAAAGGGAATAAGGGCGACACGGAAATGTTGAATACTCATACTCTTCCT
TTTTCAATATTATTGAAGCATTTATCAGGGTTATTGTCTCATGAGCGGATACATATTTGAATGTATTTAG
AAAAATAAACAAATAGGGGTTCCGCGCACATTTCCCCGAAAAGTGCCACCTGACGTCGACGGATCGGGAG
ATCTCCCGATCCCCTATGGTGCACTCTCAGTACAATCTGCTCTGATGCCGCATAGTTAAGCCAGTATCTG
CTCCCTGCTTGTGTGTTGGAGGTCGCTGAGTAGTGCGCGAGCAAAATTTAAGCTACAACAAGGCAAGGCT
TGACCGACAATTGCATGAAGAATCTGCTTAGGGTTAGGCGTTTTGCGCTGCTTCGCGATGTACGGGCCAG
ATATACGCGTT
